>Addgene plasmid #30153 | pCAX Itgb1-FLAG | addgene partial sequence | sequence record 35366 | 30153 with Bglob-pA-R
CTCTTTTCCCTCAGTACCTTCGGATTGACCACAGTTGTCACGGCACTCTTGTAAATAGGATTTTCACCCG
TGTCCCACTTGGCATTCATTTTCTCCTTTTCAAATTTAGCAAATTCCCTTCTGTCATGAATTATCATTAA
AAGTTTCCAAATCAGCAGCAAGGCAAGGCCAATAAGAACAATTCCAGCAACCACGCCTGCTACAATTGGG
ATGATGTCGGGACCAGTAGGACAGTCTGGAGTCTCCACAACATGCACGATAGCTTCATTGTTGCCATTCA
CTGAATAGGTGAAATAGAACCAGCAGTCATCAATGTCCTTCTCCTTGCAATGGGTCACAGGATCGACCTG
CACCGGCTGGGGCAACTTCTCCCTGCTTTCTACTTTGGTGAGATTGAAGTGGGAGCACTCCTGTGCACAC
GTGTCTTTCTTTTCTCCTTTATTGAAGGCTCTGCACTGAACACATTCTTTATGCTCTGCACAGACGCCAA
GGCAGGTCTGACATGTCTCACAAGTTGGCCCTTGAAACTTGGGATCTGTGCACTTACAAGCACCACATTC
ACAAATACCCCGGCCATTGCAGATCTGACCATTTGACGCTAGACATGGACCAGTGTCCAAAGAACAGTCA
CATGCACTGCCAGTGTAATTGGGATAGCATTCACAAACACGACACCTGCACACGCCATTGCCTCCACAAA
TTAAGCCATTAGACCTATCACAGTTGAAGTTATCACACTCGCAGAATTTTCCAGAGTAAATTTCATTTGT
ATTATCTCTCTTCCTACACACACACTGTCCACAGACACATTCTCCATT
