>Addgene plasmid #30153 | pCAX Itgb1-FLAG | addgene partial sequence | sequence record 36322 | M13rev
GTCGAGGGACTCCATAAGAGAAGAGGGATCAGCTATGACTGGGAGTAGTCAGGAGAGGAGGAAAAATCTG
GCTAGTAAAACATGTAAGGAAAATTTTAGGGATGTTAAAGAAAAAAATAACACAAAACAAAATATAAAAA
AAATCTAACCTCAAGTCAAGGCTTTTCTATGGAATAAGGAATGGACAGCAGGGGGCTGTTTCATATACTG
ATGACCTCTTTATAGCCAACCTTTGTTCATGGCAGCCAGCATATGGGCATATGTTGCCAAACTCTAAACC
AAATACTCATTCTGATGTTTTAAATGATTTGCCCTCCCATATGTCCTTCCGAGTGAGAGACACAAAAAAT
TCCAACACACTATTGCAATGAAAATAAATTTCCTTTATTAGCCAGAAGTCAGATGCTCAAGGGGCTTCAT
GATGTCCCCATAATTTTTGGCAGAGGGAAAAAGATCTCTCGAGGCGGCCGCTCACTTATCGTCGTCATCC
TTGTAATCTTTTCCCTCATACTTCGGATTGACCACAGTTGTCACGGCACTCTTGTAAATAGGATTTTCAC
CCGTGTCCCACTTGGCATTCATTTTCTCCTTTTCAAATTTAGCAAATTCCCTTCTGTCATGAATTATCAT
TAAAAGTTTCCAAATCAGCAGCAAGGCAAGGCCAATAAGAACAATTCCAGCAACCACGCCTGCTACAATT
GGGATGATGTCGGGACCAGTAGGACAGTCTGGAGTCTCCACAACATGCACGATAGCTTCATTGTTGCCAT
TCACTGAATAGGTGAAATAGAACCAGCAGTCATCAATGTCCTTCTCCTTG
