[The description below was written by a language model from this plasmid's Addgene catalogue record.]
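Description:
pCAX Itgb1-FLAG is a mammalian expression plasmid built on the pCAX backbone and carrying the mouse integrin beta 1 gene (Itgb1, also known as CD29). The insert is listed at about 2.5 kb and was placed between EcoRI and NotI sites by restriction cloning, with both sites preserved so the cassette can be excised or exchanged. A FLAG epitope is fused to the C terminus of the integrin, which puts the tag at the cytoplasmic end of this type I transmembrane protein and allows the exogenous product to be detected or immunoprecipitated with anti-FLAG antibodies, separately from endogenous integrin beta 1.

In bacteria the plasmid is maintained at high copy under ampicillin selection. No feature table accompanies the record, so the promoter, polyadenylation signal and origin of replication are not explicitly stated. pCAX-type vectors are generally known for a CAG-style hybrid promoter (CMV enhancer with chicken beta-actin promoter) that gives strong expression in mammalian cells, including neurons, but this is not confirmed by the fields given. The recorded backbone size of 1380 bp seems small for a complete expression vector and should be treated with caution. No mammalian selection marker is listed, which would be consistent with transient expression.

The associated publication concerns the role of the beta-amyloid precursor protein in neuronal migration, studied by in utero RNA interference. This suggests the construct was used to express tagged integrin beta 1 in cultured cells or developing cortex, although the record does not state its specific role in that work.
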