Addgene plasmid #30153: pCAX Itgb1-FLAG
Depositing lab: Dennis Selkoe & Tracy Young-Pearse. Depositing organization: Brigham and Women's Hospital. Publication: A critical function for beta-amyloid precursor protein in neuronal migration revealed by in utero RNA interference. Young-Pearse TL, Bai J, Chang R, Zheng JB, LoTurco JJ, Selkoe DJ. J Neurosci. 2007 Dec 26. 27(52):14459-69. 10.1523/JNEUROSCI.4701-07.2007 PubMed 18160654.
Backbone
  Vector backbone: pCAX
  Backbone size w/o insert (bp): 1380
  Vector type: Mammalian Expression
Growth in bacteria
  Bacterial resistance: Ampicillin, 100 μg/mL
  Growth temperature: 37°C
  Growth strain: DH5alpha
  Copy number: High Copy
Gene/Insert
  Gene/Insert name: integrin beta 1
  Species: M. musculus (mouse)
  Insert size (bp): 2500
  Entrez Gene: Itgb1 (a.k.a. 4633401G24Rik, CD29, Fnrb, Gm9863, gpIIa)
  Tag / fusion protein: FLAG (C terminal on insert)
  Cloning method: Restriction Enzyme; 5′ cloning site EcoRI (not destroyed); 3′ cloning site NotI (not destroyed)
  Sequencing primers: 5′ n/a
Terms and licenses: Academic/Nonprofit Terms; Industry Terms: Not Available to Industry
How to cite: pCAX Itgb1-FLAG was a gift from Dennis Selkoe & Tracy Young-Pearse (Addgene plasmid # 30153 ; http://n2t.net/addgene:30153 ; RRID:Addgene_30153)
